Addgene plasmid #213199: CCR3-DuET
Purpose: The DuET construct encodes the named human GPCR engineered with a cleaved hemagglutinin signal peptide, a 5' FLAG and a 3' 1D4 epitope tag optimized for expression in mammalian cells and proteomics studies.
Depositing lab: Thomas Sakmar. Depositing organization: Rockefeller University. Publication: Multiplexed selectivity screening of anti-GPCR antibodies. Dahl L, Kotliar IB, Bendes A, Dodig-Crnkovic T, Fromm S, Elofsson A, Uhlen M, Sakmar TP, Schwenk JM. Sci Adv. 2023 May 3;9(18):eadf9297. doi: 10.1126/sciadv.adf9297. Epub 2023 May 3. PubMed 37134173.
Backbone
  Vector backbone: pcDNA 3.1 (+)
  Vector type: Mammalian Expression
Growth in bacteria
  Bacterial resistance: Ampicillin, 100 μg/mL
  Growth temperature: 37°C
  Growth strain: DH5alpha
  Copy number: High Copy
Gene/Insert
  Gene/Insert name: CCR3 (alt names: C-C motif chemokine receptor 3; CC-CKR-3, CD193, CKR3, CMKBR3)
  Species: H. sapiens (human)
  Entrez Gene: CCR3 (a.k.a. C C CKR3, CC-CKR-3, CD193, CKR 3, CKR3, CMKBR3)
  Promoter: CMV, T7
  Tag / fusion protein: FLAG (N terminal on insert); 1D4 (C terminal on insert)
  Cloning method: Gibson Cloning
Terms and licenses: Academic/Nonprofit Terms; Industry Terms: Not Available to Industry
Depositor comments: Class: A, Family: Chemokine. Ensembl ID: ENSG00000183625, Uniprot ID: P51677
How to cite: CCR3-DuET was a gift from Thomas Sakmar (Addgene plasmid # 213199 ; http://n2t.net/addgene:213199 ; RRID:Addgene_213199)
