[The description below was written by a language model from this plasmid's Addgene catalogue record and pLannotate feature annotations shown in this document.]
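Description:
CCR3-DuET is a mammalian expression plasmid built on the pcDNA 3.1 (+) backbone that carries the human C-C motif chemokine receptor 3 (CCR3, also known as CD193), a class A GPCR of the chemokine family. The sequenced record is about 6.6 kb. It is propagated in E. coli as a high-copy plasmid through a ColE1/pUC-type origin with ampicillin selection from the β-lactamase gene. An f1 origin is also present. For selection in mammalian cells, the backbone includes a neomycin phosphotransferase cassette driven by the SV40 enhancer/early promoter and terminated by an SV40 polyadenylation signal. Short annotated fragments such as lacI, ble, bom and a truncated HIV-1 LTR appear to be small backbone remnants or partial matches rather than functional elements.

The receptor cassette is transcribed from the CMV immediate-early enhancer and promoter, with a T7 promoter just upstream of the insert for in vitro transcription, and it ends at the bovine growth hormone polyadenylation signal. According to the catalogue entry, the open reading frame begins with a cleavable hemagglutinin signal peptide, which promotes membrane insertion and is removed from the mature protein. This is followed by an N-terminal FLAG epitope, the CCR3 coding sequence, and a C-terminal 1D4 epitope. The feature table detects the CCR3 CDS and a short FLAG match, but it does not separately annotate the signal peptide or the 1D4 tag. The insert was assembled by Gibson cloning.

The dual-epitope design allows capture and detection of the receptor from either terminus. The construct is intended for GPCR expression in mammalian cells and for proteomics work, and the associated study used it for multiplexed selectivity screening of anti-GPCR antibodies.
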