Features (pLannotate 1.2.2; 21 found; start..end, strand, type, name):
     57..75      -  promoter       T7 promoter: promoter for bacteriophage T7 RNA polymerase
     91..124     -  LTR            5' LTR (truncated) (fragment): truncated 5' long terminal repeat (LTR) from HIV-1
    120..323     -  promoter       CMV promoter: human cytomegalovirus (CMV) immediate early promoter
    324..703     -  enhancer       CMV enhancer: human cytomegalovirus immediate early enhancer
    858..910     +  misc_feature   bom (fragment): basis of mobility region from pBR322
    969..1073    +  promoter       AmpR promoter: bla
   1074..1934    +  CDS            AmpR: β-lactamase; bla; confers resistance to ampicillin, carbenicillin, and related antibiotics
   2105..2693    +  rep_origin     ori: high-copy-number ColE1/pMB1/pBR322/pUC origin of replication
   2876..2968    +  CDS            lacI (fragment): lac repressor; lacI; The lac repressor binds to the lac operator to inhibit transcription in E. coli. This inhibition can be relieved by adding lactose or isopropyl-β-D-thiogalactopyranoside (IPTG).
   2981..3002    +  protein_bind   CAP binding site: CAP binding activates transcription in the presence of cAMP. E. coli catabolite activator protein
   3017..3047    +  promoter       lac promoter: promoter for the E. coli lac operon
   3055..3071    +  protein_bind   lac operator: The lac repressor binds to the lac operator to inhibit transcription in E. coli. This inhibition can be relieved by adding lactose or isopropyl-β-D-thiogalactopyranoside (IPTG). lac repressor encoded by lacI
   3144..3265    -  polyA_signal   SV40 poly(A) signal: SV40 polyadenylation signal
   3260..3418    -  CDS            ble (fragment): BLE_KLEPN - Experimental evidence at protein level: Swiss-Prot protein existence level 1. Binding protein with a strong affinity to the bleomycin family of antibiotics. Binds to CL990; an antimitotic-antibiotic compound. From Klebsiella pneumoniae.
   3442..4233    -  CDS            neo: KKA2_KLEPN - Also known as kan, nptII. Experimental evidence at protein level: Swiss-Prot protein existence level 1. Resistance to kanamycin, neomycin, paromomycin, ribostamycin, butirosin and gentamicin B. From Klebsiella pneumoniae.
   4300..4629    -  promoter       SV40 promoter: SV40 enhancer and early promoter
   4643..5071    -  rep_origin     f1 ori (sequence partly withheld): f1 bacteriophage origin of replication; arrow indicates direction of (+) strand synthesis
   5092..5113    -  promoter       SV40 promoter (fragment): SV40 enhancer and early promoter
   5117..5341    -  polyA_signal   bGH poly(A) signal: bovine growth hormone polyadenylation signal
   5472..6536    -  CDS            CCR3: CCR3_HUMAN - Also known as CMKBR3. Experimental evidence at protein level: Swiss-Prot protein existence level 1. (Microbial infection) Alternative coreceptor with CD4 for HIV-1 infection. From Homo sapiens (Human).
   6549..6569    -  CDS            3xFLAG (fragment): three tandem FLAG® epitope tags
>Addgene plasmid #213199 | CCR3-DuET | addgene full sequence | sequence record 430762 | Addgene NGS Result
GATCGTCTTCATGGTGGCGCTAAGCTTAAGTTTAAACGCTAGCCAGCTTGGGTCTCCCTATAGTGAGTCG
TATTAATTTCGATAAGCCAGTAAGCAGTGGGTTCTCTAGTTAGCCAGAGAGCTCTGCTTATATAGACCTC
CCACCGTACACGCCTACCGCCCATTTGCGTCAATGGGGCGGAGTTGTTACGACATTTTGGAAAGTCCCGT
TGATTTTGGTGCCAAAACAAACTCCCATTGACGTCAATGGGGTGGAGACTTGGAAATCCCCGTGAGTCAA
ACCGCTATCCACGCCCATTGATGTACTGCCAAAACCGCATCACCATGGTAATAGCGATGACTAATACGTA
GATGTACTGCCAAGTAGGAAAGTCCCATAAGGTCATGTACTGGGCATAATGCCAGGCGGGCCATTTACCG
TCATTGACGTCAATAGGGGGCGTACTTGGCATATGATACACTTGATGTACTGCCAAGTGGGCAGTTTACC
GTAAATACTCCACCCATTGACGTCAATGGAAAGTCCCTATTGGCGTTACTATGGGAACATACGTCATTAT
TGACGTCAATGGGCGGGGGTCGTTGGGCGGTCAGCCAGGCGGGCCATTTACCGTAAGTTATGTAACGCGG
AACTCCATATATGGGCTATGAACTAATGACCCCGTAATTGATTACTATTAATAACTAGTCAATAATCAAT
GTCAACGCGTATATCTGGCCCGTACATCGCGAAGCAGCGCAAAACGCCTAACCCTAAGCAGATTCTTCAT
GCAAATGTCGGTCAAGCCTTGCCTTGTTGTAGCTTAAATTTTGCTCGCGCACTACTCAGCGACCTCCAAC
ACACAAGCAGGGAGCAGATACTGGCTTAACTATGCGGCATCAGAGCAGATTGTACTGAGAGTGCACCATA
GGGGATCGGGAGATCTCCCGATCCGTCGACGTCAGGTGGCACTTTTCGGGGAAATGTGCGCGGAACCCCT
ATTTGTTTATTTTTCTAAATACATTCAAATATGTATCCGCTCATGAGACAATAACCCTGATAAATGCTTC
AATAATATTGAAAAAGGAAGAGTATGAGTATTCAACATTTCCGTGTCGCCCTTATTCCCTTTTTTGCGGC
ATTTTGCCTTCCTGTTTTTGCTCACCCAGAAACGCTGGTGAAAGTAAAAGATGCTGAAGATCAGTTGGGT
GCACGAGTGGGTTACATCGAACTGGATCTCAACAGCGGTAAGATCCTTGAGAGTTTTCGCCCCGAAGAAC
GTTTTCCAATGATGAGCACTTTTAAAGTTCTGCTATGTGGCGCGGTATTATCCCGTATTGACGCCGGGCA
AGAGCAACTCGGTCGCCGCATACACTATTCTCAGAATGACTTGGTTGAGTACTCACCAGTCACAGAAAAG
CATCTTACGGATGGCATGACAGTAAGAGAATTATGCAGTGCTGCCATAACCATGAGTGATAACACTGCGG
CCAACTTACTTCTGACAACGATCGGAGGACCGAAGGAGCTAACCGCTTTTTTGCACAACATGGGGGATCA
TGTAACTCGCCTTGATCGTTGGGAACCGGAGCTGAATGAAGCCATACCAAACGACGAGCGTGACACCACG
ATGCCTGTAGCAATGGCAACAACGTTGCGCAAACTATTAACTGGCGAACTACTTACTCTAGCTTCCCGGC
AACAATTAATAGACTGGATGGAGGCGGATAAAGTTGCAGGACCACTTCTGCGCTCGGCCCTTCCGGCTGG
CTGGTTTATTGCTGATAAATCTGGAGCCGGTGAGCGTGGGTCTCGCGGTATCATTGCAGCACTGGGGCCA
GATGGTAAGCCCTCCCGTATCGTAGTTATCTACACGACGGGGAGTCAGGCAACTATGGATGAACGAAATA
GACAGATCGCTGAGATAGGTGCCTCACTGATTAAGCATTGGTAACTGTCAGACCAAGTTTACTCATATAT
ACTTTAGATTGATTTAAAACTTCATTTTTAATTTAAAAGGATCTAGGTGAAGATCCTTTTTGATAATCTC
ATGACCAAAATCCCTTAACGTGAGTTTTCGTTCCACTGAGCGTCAGACCCCGTAGAAAAGATCAAAGGAT
CTTCTTGAGATCCTTTTTTTCTGCGCGTAATCTGCTGCTTGCAAACAAAAAAACCACCGCTACCAGCGGT
GGTTTGTTTGCCGGATCAAGAGCTACCAACTCTTTTTCCGAAGGTAACTGGCTTCAGCAGAGCGCAGATA
CCAAATACCGTTCTTCTAGTGTAGCCGTAGTTAGGCCACCACTTCAAGAACTCTGTAGCACCGCCTACAT
ACCTCGCTCTGCTAATCCTGTTACCAGTGGCTGCTGCCAGTGGCGATAAGTCGTGTCTTACCGGGTTGGA
CTCAAGACGATAGTTACCGGATAAGGCGCAGCGGTCGGGCTGAACGGGGGGTTCGTGCACACAGCCCAGC
TTGGAGCGAACGACCTACACCGAACTGAGATACCTACAGCGTGAGCTATGAGAAAGCGCCACGCTTCCCG
AAGGGAGAAAGGCGGACAGGTATCCGGTAAGCGGCAGGGTCGGAACAGGAGAGCGCACGAGGGAGCTTCC
AGGGGGAAACGCCTGGTATCTTTATAGTCCTGTCGGGTTTCGCCACCTCTGACTTGAGCGTCGATTTTTG
TGATGCTCGTCAGGGGGGCGGAGCCTATGGAAAAACGCCAGCAACGCGGCCTTTTTACGGTTCCTGGCCT
TTTGCTGGCCTTTTGCTCACATGTTCTTTCCTGCGTTATCCCCTGATTCTGTGGATAACCGTATTACCGC
CTTTGAGTGAGCTGATACCGCTCGCCGCAGCCGAACGACCGAGCGCAGCGAGTCAGTGAGCGAGGAAGCG
GAAGAGCGCCCAATACGCAAACCGCCTCTCCCCGCGCGTTGGCCGATTCATTAATGCAGCTGGCACGACA
GGTTTCCCGACTGGAAAGCGGGCAGTGAGCGCAACGCAATTAATGTGAGTTAGCTCACTCATTAGGCACC
CCAGGCTTTACACTTTATGCTTCCGGCTCGTATGTTGTGTGGAATTGTGAGCGGATAACAATTTCACACA
GGAAACAGCTATGACCATGATTACGCCAAGCTCTAGCTAGAGGTCGACGGTATACAGACATGATAAGATA
CATTGATGAGTTTGGACAAACCACAACTAGAATGCAGTGAAAAAAATGCTTTATTTGTGAAATTTGTGAT
GCTATTGCTTTATTTGTAACCATTATAAGCTGCAATAAACAAGTTGGGGTGGGCGAAGAACTCCAGCATG
AGATCCCCGCGCTGGAGGATCATCCAGCCGGCGTCCCGGAAAACGATTCCGAAGCCCAACCTTTCATAGA
AGGCGGCGGTGGAATCGAAATCTCGTGATGGCAGGTTGGGCGTCGCTTGGTCGGTCATTTCGAACCCCAG
AGTCCCGCTCAGAAGAACTCGTCAAGAAGGCGATAGAAGGCGATGCGCTGCGAATCGGGAGCGGCGATAC
CGTAAAGCACGAGGAAGCGGTCAGCCCATTCGCCGCCAAGCTCTTCAGCAATATCACGGGTAGCCAACGC
TATGTCCTGATAGCGGTCCGCCACACCCAGCCGGCCACAGTCGATGAATCCAGAAAAGCGGCCATTTTCC
ACCATGATATTCGGCAAGCAGGCATCGCCATGGGTCACGACGAGATCCTCGCCGTCGGGCATGCGCGCCT
TGAGCCTGGCGAACAGTTCGGCTGGCGCGAGCCCCTGATGCTCTTCGTCCAGATCATCCTGATCGACAAG
ACCGGCTTCCATCCGAGTACGTGCTCGCTCGATGCGATGTTTCGCTTGGTGGTCGAATGGGCAGGTAGCC
GGATCAAGCGTATGCAGCCGCCGCATTGCATCAGCCATGATGGATACTTTCTCGGCAGGAGCAAGGTGAG
ATGACAGGAGATCCTGCCCCGGCACTTCGCCCAATAGCAGCCAGTCCCTTCCCGCTTCAGTGACAACGTC
GAGCACAGCTGCGCAAGGAACGCCCGTCGTGGCCAGCCACGATAGCCGCGCTGCCTCGTCCTGCAGTTCA
TTCAGGGCACCGGACAGGTCGGTCTTGACAAAAAGAACCGGGCGCCCCTGCGCTGACAGCCGGAACACGG
CGGCATCAGAGCAGCCGATTGTCTGTTGTGCCCAGTCATAGCCGAATAGCCTCTCCACCCAAGCGGCCGG
AGAACCTGCGTGCAATCCATCTTGTTCAATCATGCGAAACGATCCTCATCCTGTCTCTTGATCAGATCCG
AAAATGGATATACAAGCTCCCGGGAGCTTTTTGCAAAAGCCTAGGCCTCCAAAAAAGCCTCCTCACTACT
TCTGGAATAGCTCAGAGGCAGAGGCGGCCTCGGCCTCTGCATAAATAAAAAAAATTAGTCAGCCATGGGG
CGGAGAATGGGCGGAACTGGGCGGAGTTAGGGGCGGGATGGGCGGAGTTAGGGGCGGGACTATGGTTGCT
GACTAATTGAGATGCATGCTTTGCATACTTCTGCCTGCTGGGGAGCCTGGGGACTTTCCACACCTGGTTG
CTGACTAATTGAGATGCATGCTTTGCATACTTCTGCCTGCTGGGGAGCCTGGGGACTTTCCACACCCTAA
CTGACACACATTCCACAGAATTAATTCGCGTTAAATTTTTGTTAAATCAGCTCATTTTTTAACCAATAGG
CCGAAATCGGCAAAATCCCTTATAAATCAAAAGAATAGACCGAGATAGGGT
[37 nt withheld, positions 4742-4778]
AAAGAACGTGGACTCCAACGTCAAAGG
[49 nt withheld, positions 4806-4854]
T
[91 nt withheld, positions 4856-4946]
G
[124 nt withheld, positions 4948-5071]
GGGGATACCCCCTAGAGCCCCAGCTGGTTCTTTCCGCCTCAGAAGCCATAGAGCCCACCGCATCCCCAGC
ATGCCTGCTATTGTCTTCCCAATCCTCCCCCTTGCTGTCCTGCCCCACCCCACCCCCCAGAATAGAATGA
CACCTACTCAGACAATGCGATGCAATTTCCTCATTTTATTAGGAAAGGACAGTGGGAGTGGCACCTTCCA
GGGTCAAGGAAGGCACGGGGGAGGGGCAAACAACAGATGGCTGGCAACTAGAAGGCACAGTCGAGGCTGA
TCAGCGGGTTTAAACGGGCCCTCTAGACTCGAGTTAGGCAGGGGCCACCTGAGAAGTCTCGGTCTTAGAC
ACGGTGGTGCTGGCCTCATCGAATTCACCGGTGCGTCCACCGGTATCGATAAAGACGATGCTCAGCTCGG
GCTCTGCAGTGCTCGGGCTGACTGATGAGGTGCGTTCCAGCTTTTCACTAGGCAGAAAAGGGATATAGCG
ACCCAGATGCATCAGCAGATGTCTGTGGAAGAAATGCCGCAAGTACTTTCTGAATCTCTCGCCTACGAAA
GCATAGATTACGGGATTCATGCAGCAGTGAGAATAGGCAATGACCTCGGTAACAAGCATCACCAGGTCGA
GGTGCTTGCTCCGTTCGCAATCGTTGCCAAACAGGATGGATTGGTAGCTGGACAGCAAAATAGCAACATT
GTAGGGCGTCCAAAAAATAAAGAAAACTGCCATGATCACAAAGATGAGCCGGATGGCCTTGTACTTCTTT
TTAGATGGGCATCTGAGCAGGGTCTTTATGATTCCGGTATAACAGATAGCCATCACCAGAAGCGGCAGGA
CAAGGCAGAATATTGTCATCCGGAGAGTGTGGAAATGTCGCCAACTATACACTGTATCTTCGGGGTAGAG
AGCTGAGCACAAAGTTTCCTCGAAAAGTTCTTCGGTCTCATAGAAAATAAACTCTGGCAGGGCAGCCAGC
ACAGCGAGGCCCCAAGTCACGATACTTGTTATCACGCCAAAGGTTACAGTGCGAGCGCGAAGAGCAAAGA
CAGCGTGCACGATGGCAAGATACCGATCAATGGTCAGCAGGATTATGAAGAATATCTCGCTGTAGAGCCC
GGTGTGGTAGAACCCACTAAGCAACTTGCACATACCGTGCCCAAACACCCAGTTATGCCCCCGCACGTAA
TGTATCCAAAAGGGGAGGGTCACGAGGAACAGAAGATCGCTGATTGCCAGGTTCAGCAGATAAATGTTCG
TCATAATCCGAAGGCGTCTGTACTTGATCAAGATCATAACCACCACCACATTTCCGAGCAGCCCCACCGT
AAAGACAAGGCTATAGAGGGGGGGCACGAACTGTGCCATGAGGGCCCGCGTGTCTGCCTTCTCGCACAAC
AGACCGACATCATCGTAGTAAGAGGTCGTTCCAAAAGTCTCAACAGTATCCAGAGATGTTGTCATATCGA
TGCTGGCGTCATCATCGTCCTTGTAGTCGGCGAATACCAGGCAGAAGATGTAGCTCAGGGCGAT
